Addgene plasmid #160577: pUPD2 PhiC31 attP:TMtb:P35S:attB (GB1494)
Purpose: 35S promoter sequence and the Mtb terminator flanked by two opposing PhiC31 site-specific recombination sites (attP and attB)
Depositing lab: Diego Orzaez. Depositing organization: Agencia Estatal Consejo Superior de Investigaciones Científicas, M.P. Publication: A memory switch for plant synthetic biology based on the phage varphiC31 integration system. Bernabe-Orts JM, Quijano-Rubio A, Vazquez-Vilar M, Mancheno-Bonillo J, Moles-Casas V, Selma S, Gianoglio S, Granell A, Orzaez D. Nucleic Acids Res. 2020 Apr 6;48(6):3379-3394. doi: 10.1093/nar/gkaa104. PubMed 32083668.
Backbone
  Vector backbone: pUPD2
  Backbone manufacturer: self-made; derived from the BioBrick assembly plasmid pSB1C3
  Vector type: Synthetic Biology
Growth in bacteria
  Bacterial resistance: Chloramphenicol, 25 μg/mL
  Growth temperature: 37°C
  Growth strain: DH5alpha
  Copy number: High Copy
Gene/Insert
  Gene/Insert name: PhiC31 PB (attP:TMtb:P35S:attB)
  Species: Synthetic
  Insert size (bp): 1514
  Mutation: BsaI and BsmBI sites removed
  Cloning method: Restriction Enzyme; 5′ cloning site BsmBI (destroyed during cloning); 3′ cloning site BsmBI (destroyed during cloning)
  Sequencing primers: 5′ gctttcgctaaggatgatttctgg; 3′ cagggtggtgacaccttgcc
Terms and licenses: Academic/Nonprofit Terms; Industry Terms: Not Available to Industry
Depositor comments: Compatible with GoldenBraid; insert can be released with BsaI
How to cite: pUPD2 PhiC31 attP:TMtb:P35S:attB (GB1494) was a gift from Diego Orzaez (Addgene plasmid # 160577 ; http://n2t.net/addgene:160577 ; RRID:Addgene_160577)
