[The description below was written by a language model from this plasmid's Addgene catalogue record and pLannotate feature annotations shown in this document.]
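Description:
pUPD2 PhiC31 attP:TMtb:P35S:attB (GB1494) is a GoldenBraid level-0 part plasmid for plant synthetic biology. It is built in pUPD2, a domestication vector derived from the BioBrick assembly plasmid pSB1C3. The roughly 3.6 kb plasmid is maintained in E. coli through a high-copy ColE1/pUC-type origin and selected with chloramphenicol through a cat gene driven by its own promoter. Bacterial terminators (lambda t0, a his operon terminator and a further putative terminator) insulate the cloning region, which still carries the BioBrick prefix and suffix remnants. The vector has no plant selection marker or T-DNA elements, so it serves as a storage and donor plasmid rather than a plant transformation vector.

The 1,514 bp synthetic insert is an invertible regulatory module. A φC31 attP site and a minimal φC31 attB site, annotated on opposite strands, flank the Mtb terminator and a CaMV 35S promoter followed by a fragment of the TMV Ω translational leader. The terminator is named in the catalogue entry but was not picked up by the automated annotation; it presumably lies in the unannotated stretch between attP and the promoter. Because the attachment sites are in opposing orientation, φC31 integrase should invert the intervening segment rather than excise it. Inversion redirects the promoter and terminator relative to whatever coding units are assembled on either side, which is the basis of the plant memory switch described in the associated publication.

Internal BsaI and BsmBI sites were removed. The part was cloned through BsmBI sites that were destroyed in the process, and it can be released with BsaI for GoldenBraid assembly. The depositor and sequencing-derived records differ by one nucleotide in length but give the same annotation.
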