Features (pLannotate 1.2.2; 13 found; start..end, strand, type, name):
    451..548     -  promoter       cat promoter: promoter of the E. coli cat gene encoding chloramphenicol acetyltransferase
    634..677     -  terminator     bacterial terminator: putative bacterial transcription terminator
    680..701     +  misc_feature   BioBrick prefix: BioBrick prefix for parts that do not start with "ATG"
    721..771     +  protein_bind   phage φC31 attP (fragment): attachment site of phage φC31 phage φC31 integrase
   1775..2119    +  promoter       CaMV 35S promoter: strong constitutive promoter from cauliflower mosaic virus
   2072..2118    +  promoter       minimal CaMV 35S promoter: minimal 35S promoter from cauliflower mosaic virus
   2150..2175    +  misc_feature   TMV Ω (fragment): translational enhancer from the tobacco mosaic virus 5'-leader sequence (Gallie et al., 1988)
   2189..2222    -  protein_bind   attB: minimal attB site for the φC31 integrase (Groth et al., 2000) phage φC31 integrase
   2252..2271    +  misc_feature   BioBrick suffix: universal suffix for all parts
   2272..2329    +  terminator     his operon terminator: This putative transcriptin terminator from the E. coli his operon has a 2-bp deletion introduced during synthesis. Its efficiency has not been determined.
   2524..3112    -  rep_origin     ori: high-copy-number ColE1/pMB1/pBR322/pUC origin of replication
   3295..3389    -  terminator     lambda t0 terminator: transcription terminator from phage lambda
   3413..450     -  CDS            cat (across the origin): CAT_ECOLX - Experimental evidence at protein level: Swiss-Prot protein existence level 1. This enzyme is an effector of chloramphenicol resistance in bacteria. From Escherichia coli. This protein is used as a marker in many commonly used cloning vectors, such as pACYC184.
>Addgene plasmid #160577 | pUPD2 PhiC31 attP:TMtb:P35S:attB (GB1494) | depositor full sequence | sequence record 310938 | Full Sequence
CCAGGGATTGGCTGATACGAAAAACATATTCTCAATAAACCCTTTAGGGAAATAGGCCAGGTTTTCACCG
TAACACGCCACATCTTGCGAATATATGTGTAGAAACTGCCGGAAATCGTCGTGGTATTCACTCCAGAGTG
ATGAAAACGTTTCAGTTTGCTCATGGAAAACGGTGTAACAAGGGTGAACACTATCCCATATCACCAGCTC
ACCGTCTTTCATTGCCATACGAAATTCCGGATGAGCATTCATCAGGCGGGCAAGAATGTGAATAAAGGCC
GGATAAAACTTGTGCTTATTTTTCTTTACGGTCTTTAAAAAGGCCGTAATATCCAGCTGAACGGTCTGGT
TATAGGTACATTGAGCAACTGACTGAAATGCCTCAAAATGTTCTTTACGATGCCATTGGGATATATCAAC
GGTGGTATATCCAGTGATTTTTTTCTCCATTTTAGCTTCCTTAGCTCCTGAAAATCTCGATAACTCAAAA
AATACGCCCGGTAGTGATCTTATTTCATTATGGTGAAAGTTGGAACCTCTTACGTGCCCGATCAACTCGA
GTGCCACCTGACGTCTAAGAAACCATTATTATCATGACATTAACCTATAAAAATAGGCGTATCACGAGGC
AGAATTTCAGATAAAAAAAATCCTTAGCTTTCGCTAAGGATGATTTCTGGAATTCGCGGCCGCTTCTAGA
GCGATGAGTGGTCTCGCTATAGTAGTGCCCCAACTGGGGTAACCTTTGAGTTCTCTCAGTTGGGGGCGTA
GTCGCAAAAACTATATGCTCTCCAACCACACCCAATGGAATTAGGTTTTACCAAAACCTAAAAGATTTAC
TATAGTTTTGCAGCCTAGAAACAGGAAAACATTATCAAGGAAGTACTTGAATTAGTTGAAACCACAACAC
ATATCCAAACTTATATGTTAAAATTAACAGATGCAGAGATATTCATGTTTACACAAACCATTTTACTGGT
TACTTACACATAAAGACTCCATTACTATATTTCTTATTACAGGGAAAAAAGAACACATTTTTTTCCCTGT
TTTCAACAGACAGACACACTAAAACACTAGACACACACATTTTTTCAACTATTTTTCTTCAGCCATAGAA
GGCTAACACCATGATCTCTGCTCTGTTTCAACTATATTTTCGTACTAGAGCCAAGCTGATCTCCTTTGCC
CCGGAGATCACCATGGACGACTTTCTCTATCTCTACGATCTAGGAAGAAAGTTCGACGGAGAAGGTGACG
ATACCATGTTCACCACCGATAATGAGAAGATTAGCCTCTTCAATTTCAGAAAGAATGCTGACCCACAGAT
GGTTAGAGAGGCCTACGCGGCAGGTCTGATCAAGACGATCTACCCGAGTAATAATCTCCAGGAGATCAAA
TACCTTCCCAAGAAGGTTAAAGATGCAGTCAAAAGATTCAGGACTAACTGCATCAAGAACACAGAGAAAG
ATATATTTCTCAAGATCAGAAGTACTATTCCAGTATGGACGATTCAAGGCTTGCTTCATAAACCAAGGCA
AGTAATAGAGATTGGAGTCTCTAAGAAAGTAGTTCCTACTGAATCAAAGGCCATGGAGTCAAAAATTCAG
ATCGAGGATCTAACAGAACTCGCCGTGAAGACTGGCGAACAGTTCATACAGAGTCTTTTACGACTCAATG
ACAAGAAGAAAATCTTCGTCAACATGGTGGAGCACGACACTCTCGTCTACTCCAAGAATATCAAAGATAC
AGTCTCAGAAGACCAAAGGGCTATTGAGACTTTTCAACAAAGGGTAATATCGGGAAACCTCCTCGGATTC
CATTGCCCAGCTATCTGTCACTTCATCAAAAGGACAGTAGAAAAGGAAGGTGGCACCTACAAATGCCATC
ATTGCGATAAAGGAAAGGCTATCGTTCAAGATGCCTCTGCCGACAGTGGTCCCAAAGATGGACCCCCACC
CACGAGGAGCATCGTGGAAAAAGAAGACGTTCCAACCACGTCTTCAAAGCAAGTGGATTGATGTGATATC
TCCACTGACGTAAGGGATGACGCACAATCCCACTATCCTTCGCAAGACCCTTCCTCTATATAAGGAAGTT
CATTTCATTTGGAGAGGACTCCGGTATTTTTACAACAATACCACAACAAAACAAACAACAAACAACATTA
CAATTTACTAGTGGAGTACGCGCCCGGGGAGCCCAAGGGCACGCCCTGGCACCCGCACCGACCTTGAGAC
CACTCATCGCGACTAGTAGCGGCCGCTGCAGTCCGGCAAAAAAGGGCAAGGTGTCACCACCCTGCCCTTT
TTCTTTAAAACCGAAAAGATTACTTCGCGTTATGCAGGCTTCCTCGCTCACTGACTCGCTGCGCTCGGTC
GTTCGGCTGCGGCGAGCGGTATCAGCTCACTCAAAGGCGGTAATACGGTTATCCACAGAATCAGGGGATA
ACGCAGGAAAGAACATGTGAGCAAAAGGCCAGCAAAAGGCCAGGAACCGTAAAAAGGCCGCGTTGCTGGC
GTTTTTCCACAGGCTCCGCCCCCCTGACGAGCATCACAAAAATCGACGCTCAAGTCAGAGGTGGCGAAAC
CCGACAGGACTATAAAGATACCAGGCGTTTCCCCCTGGAAGCTCCCTCGTGCGCTCTCCTGTTCCGACCC
TGCCGCTTACCGGATACCTGTCCGCCTTTCTCCCTTCGGGAAGCGTGGCGCTTTCTCATAGCTCACGCTG
TAGGTATCTCAGTTCGGTGTAGGTCGTTCGCTCCAAGCTGGGCTGTGTGCACGAACCCCCCGTTCAGCCC
GACCGCTGCGCCTTATCCGGTAACTATCGTCTTGAGTCCAACCCGGTAAGACACGACTTATCGCCACTGG
CAGCAGCCACTGGTAACAGGATTAGCAGAGCGAGGTATGTAGGCGGTGCTACAGAGTTCTTGAAGTGGTG
GCCTAACTACGGCTACACTAGAAGAACAGTATTTGGTATCTGCGCTCTGCTGAAGCCAGTTACCTTCGGA
AAAAGAGTTGGTAGCTCTTGATCCGGCAAACAAACCACCGCTGGTAGCGGTGGTTTTTTTGTTTGCAAGC
AGCAGATTACGCGCAGAAAAAAAGGATCTCAAGAAGATCCTTTGATCTTTTCTACGGGGTCTGACGCTCA
GTGGAACGAAAACTCACGTTAAGGGATTTTGGTCATGAGATTATCAAAAAGGATCTTCACCTAGATCCTT
TTAAATTAAAAATGAAGTTTTAAATCAATCTAAAGTATATATGAGTAAACTTGGTCTGACAGCTCGAGGC
TTGGATTCTCACCAATAAAAAACGCCCGGCGGCAACCGAGCGTTCTGAACAAATCCAGATGGAGTTCTGA
GGTCATTACTGGATCTATCAACAGGAGTCCAAGCGAGCTCGATATCAAATTACGCCCCGCCCTGCCACTC
GTCGCAGTACTGTTGTAATTCATTAAGCATTCTGCCGACATGGAAGCCATCACAAACGGCATGATGAACC
TGAATCGCCAGCGGCATCAGCACCTTGTCGCCTTGCGTATAATATTTGCCCATGGTGAAAACGGGGGCGA
AGAAGTTGTCCATATTGGCCACGTTTAAATCAAAACTGGTGAAACTCAC
