Features (pLannotate 1.2.2; 13 found; start..end, strand, type, name):
    451..548     -  promoter       cat promoter: promoter of the E. coli cat gene encoding chloramphenicol acetyltransferase
    634..677     -  terminator     bacterial terminator: putative bacterial transcription terminator
    680..701     +  misc_feature   BioBrick prefix: BioBrick prefix for parts that do not start with "ATG"
    721..771     +  protein_bind   phage φC31 attP (fragment): attachment site of phage φC31 phage φC31 integrase
   1775..2119    +  promoter       CaMV 35S promoter: strong constitutive promoter from cauliflower mosaic virus
   2072..2118    +  promoter       minimal CaMV 35S promoter: minimal 35S promoter from cauliflower mosaic virus
   2151..2176    +  misc_feature   TMV Ω (fragment): translational enhancer from the tobacco mosaic virus 5'-leader sequence (Gallie et al., 1988)
   2190..2223    -  protein_bind   attB: minimal attB site for the φC31 integrase (Groth et al., 2000) phage φC31 integrase
   2253..2272    +  misc_feature   BioBrick suffix: universal suffix for all parts
   2273..2330    +  terminator     his operon terminator: This putative transcriptin terminator from the E. coli his operon has a 2-bp deletion introduced during synthesis. Its efficiency has not been determined.
   2525..3113    -  rep_origin     ori: high-copy-number ColE1/pMB1/pBR322/pUC origin of replication
   3296..3390    -  terminator     lambda t0 terminator: transcription terminator from phage lambda
   3414..450     -  CDS            cat (across the origin): CAT_ECOLX - Experimental evidence at protein level: Swiss-Prot protein existence level 1. This enzyme is an effector of chloramphenicol resistance in bacteria. From Escherichia coli. This protein is used as a marker in many commonly used cloning vectors, such as pACYC184.
>Addgene plasmid #160577 | pUPD2 PhiC31 attP:TMtb:P35S:attB (GB1494) | addgene full sequence | sequence record 322121 | Addgene NGS Result
CCAGGGATTGGCTGATACGAAAAACATATTCTCAATAAACCCTTTAGGGAAATAGGCCAGGTTTTCACCG
TAACACGCCACATCTTGCGAATATATGTGTAGAAACTGCCGGAAATCGTCGTGGTATTCACTCCAGAGTG
ATGAAAACGTTTCAGTTTGCTCATGGAAAACGGTGTAACAAGGGTGAACACTATCCCATATCACCAGCTC
ACCGTCTTTCATTGCCATACGAAATTCCGGATGAGCATTCATCAGGCGGGCAAGAATGTGAATAAAGGCC
GGATAAAACTTGTGCTTATTTTTCTTTACGGTCTTTAAAAAGGCCGTAATATCCAGCTGAACGGTCTGGT
TATAGGTACATTGAGCAACTGACTGAAATGCCTCAAAATGTTCTTTACGATGCCATTGGGATATATCAAC
GGTGGTATATCCAGTGATTTTTTTCTCCATTTTAGCTTCCTTAGCTCCTGAAAATCTCGATAACTCAAAA
AATACGCCCGGTAGTGATCTTATTTCATTATGGTGAAAGTTGGAACCTCTTACGTGCCCGATCAACTCGA
GTGCCACCTGACGTCTAAGAAACCATTATTATCATGACATTAACCTATAAAAATAGGCGTATCACGAGGC
AGAATTTCAGATAAAAAAAATCCTTAGCTTTCGCTAAGGATGATTTCTGGAATTCGCGGCCGCTTCTAGA
GCGATGAGTGGTCTCGCTATAGTAGTGCCCCAACTGGGGTAACCTTTGAGTTCTCTCAGTTGGGGGCGTA
GTCGCAAAAACTATATGCTCTCCAACCACACCCAATGGAATTAGGTTTTACCAAAACCTAAAAGATTTAC
TATAGTTTTGCAGCCTAGAAACAGGAAAACATTATCAAGGAAGTACTTGAATTAGTTGAAACCACAACAC
ATATCCAAACTTATATGTTAAAATTAACAGATGCAGAGATATTCATGTTTACACAAACCATTTTACTGGT
TACTTACACATAAAGACTCCATTACTATATTTCTTATTACAGGGAAAAAAGAACACATTTTTTTCCCTGT
TTTCAACAGACAGACACACTAAAACACTAGACACACACATTTTTTCAACTATTTTTCTTCAGCCATAGAA
GGCTAACACCATGATCTCTGCTCTGTTTCAACTATATTTTCGTACTAGAGCCAAGCTGATCTCCTTTGCC
CCGGAGATCACCATGGACGACTTTCTCTATCTCTACGATCTAGGAAGAAAGTTCGACGGAGAAGGTGACG
ATACCATGTTCACCACCGATAATGAGAAGATTAGCCTCTTCAATTTCAGAAAGAATGCTGACCCACAGAT
GGTTAGAGAGGCCTACGCGGCAGGTCTGATCAAGACGATCTACCCGAGTAATAATCTCCAGGAGATCAAA
TACCTTCCCAAGAAGGTTAAAGATGCAGTCAAAAGATTCAGGACTAACTGCATCAAGAACACAGAGAAAG
ATATATTTCTCAAGATCAGAAGTACTATTCCAGTATGGACGATTCAAGGCTTGCTTCATAAACCAAGGCA
AGTAATAGAGATTGGAGTCTCTAAGAAAGTAGTTCCTACTGAATCAAAGGCCATGGAGTCAAAAATTCAG
ATCGAGGATCTAACAGAACTCGCCGTGAAGACTGGCGAACAGTTCATACAGAGTCTTTTACGACTCAATG
ACAAGAAGAAAATCTTCGTCAACATGGTGGAGCACGACACTCTCGTCTACTCCAAGAATATCAAAGATAC
AGTCTCAGAAGACCAAAGGGCTATTGAGACTTTTCAACAAAGGGTAATATCGGGAAACCTCCTCGGATTC
CATTGCCCAGCTATCTGTCACTTCATCAAAAGGACAGTAGAAAAGGAAGGTGGCACCTACAAATGCCATC
ATTGCGATAAAGGAAAGGCTATCGTTCAAGATGCCCCTGCCGACAGTGGTCCCAAAGATGGACCCCCACC
CACGAGGAGCATCGTGGAAAAAGAAGACGTTCCAACCACGTCTTCAAAGCAAGTGGATTGATGTGATATC
TCCACTGACGTAAGGGATGACGCACAATCCCACTATCCTTCGCAAGACCCTTCCTCTATATAAGGAAGTT
CATTTCATTTGGAGAGGACTCCGGTATTTTTACAACAATTACCACAACAAAACAAACAACAAACAACATT
ACAATTTACTAGTGGAGTACGCGCCCGGGGAGCCCAAGGGCACGCCCTGGCACCCGCACCGACCTTGAGA
CCACTCATCGCGACTAGTAGCGGCCGCTGCAGTCCGGCAAAAAAGGGCAAGGTGTCACCACCCTGCCCTT
TTTCTTTAAAACCGAAAAGATTACTTCGCGTTATGCAGGCTTCCTCGCTCACTGACTCGCTGCGCTCGGT
CGTTCGGCTGCGGCGAGCGGTATCAGCTCACTCAAAGGCGGTAATACGGTTATCCACAGAATCAGGGGAT
AACGCAGGAAAGAACATGTGAGCAAAAGGCCAGCAAAAGGCCAGGAACCGTAAAAAGGCCGCGTTGCTGG
CGTTTTTCCACAGGCTCCGCCCCCCTGACGAGCATCACAAAAATCGACGCTCAAGTCAGAGGTGGCGAAA
CCCGACAGGACTATAAAGATACCAGGCGTTTCCCCCTGGAAGCTCCCTCGTGCGCTCTCCTGTTCCGACC
CTGCCGCTTACCGGATACCTGTCCGCCTTTCTCCCTTCGGGAAGCGTGGCGCTTTCTCATAGCTCACGCT
GTAGGTATCTCAGTTCGGTGTAGGTCGTTCGCTCCAAGCTGGGCTGTGTGCACGAACCCCCCGTTCAGCC
CGACCGCTGCGCCTTATCCGGTAACTATCGTCTTGAGTCCAACCCGGTAAGACACGACTTATCGCCACTG
GCAGCAGCCACTGGTAACAGGATTAGCAGAGCGAGGTATGTAGGCGGTGCTACAGAGTTCTTGAAGTGGT
GGCCTAACTACGGCTACACTAGAAGAACAGTATTTGGTATCTGCGCTCTGCTGAAGCCAGTTACCTTCGG
AAAAAGAGTTGGTAGCTCTTGATCCGGCAAACAAACCACCGCTGGTAGCGGTGGTTTTTTTGTTTGCAAG
CAGCAGATTACGCGCAGAAAAAAAGGATCTCAAGAAGATCCTTTGATCTTTTCTACGGGGTCTGACGCTC
AGTGGAACGAAAACTCACGTTAAGGGATTTTGGTCATGAGATTATCAAAAAGGATCTTCACCTAGATCCT
TTTAAATTAAAAATGAAGTTTTAAATCAATCTAAAGTATATATGAGTAAACTTGGTCTGACAGCTCGAGG
CTTGGATTCTCACCAATAAAAAACGCCCGGCGGCAACCGAGCGTTCTGAACAAATCCAGATGGAGTTCTG
AGGTCATTACTGGATCTATCAACAGGAGTCCAAGCGAGCTCGATATCAAATTACGCCCCGCCCTGCCACT
CGTCGCAGTACTGTTGTAATTCATTAAGCATTCTGCCGACATGGAAGCCATCACAAACGGCATGATGAAC
CTGAATCGCCAGCGGCATCAGCACCTTGTCGCCTTGCGTATAATATTTGCCCATGGTGAAAACGGGGGCG
AAGAAGTTGTCCATATTGGCCACGTTTAAATCAAAACTGGTGAAACTCAC
